Addgene plasmid #235576: pPB_TRE3G_scFV-sfGFP-Dnmt3a3lCD
Purpose: Dox-inducible expression of the catalytic-domain (CD) of epigenetic effector Dnmt3a3L fused with scFV to programme DNA methylation
Depositing lab: Jamie Hackett. Depositing organization: European Molecular Biology Laboratory (EMBL), Rome. Publication: Systematic epigenome editing captures the context-dependent instructive function of chromatin modifications. Policarpi C, Munafo M, Tsagkris S, Carlini V, Hackett JA. Nat Genet. 2024 Jun;56(6):1168-1180. doi: 10.1038/s41588-024-01706-w. Epub 2024 May 9. PubMed 38724747.
Backbone
  Vector backbone: pPB-TRE3G
  Vector type: CRISPR
Growth in bacteria
  Bacterial resistance: Ampicillin, 100 μg/mL
  Growth temperature: 30°C
  Growth strain: NEB Stable
  Copy number: High Copy
Gene/Insert
  Gene/Insert name: Dnmt3a-Dnmt3L
  Species: M. musculus (mouse)
  Entrez Gene: Dnmt3a (a.k.a. MmuIIIA); Dnmt3l (a.k.a. D6Ertd14e, ecat7)
  Cloning method: Gibson Cloning
Terms and licenses: Academic/Nonprofit Terms; Industry Terms: Not Available to Industry
Depositor comments: This is a piggyBAC plasmid that integrates into the genome and can be selected for via Neomycin resistance. Expression of epigenetic effector is induced via adding doxycyline to media. Succesful activiation of the epigenetic editing system is indicated by sfGFP expression.
How to cite: pPB_TRE3G_scFV-sfGFP-Dnmt3a3lCD was a gift from Jamie Hackett (Addgene plasmid # 235576 ; http://n2t.net/addgene:235576 ; RRID:Addgene_235576)
