[The description below was written by a language model from this plasmid's Addgene catalogue record and pLannotate feature annotations shown in this document.]
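Description:
pPB_TRE3G_scFV-sfGFP-Dnmt3a3lCD is a 10.3 kb piggyBac transposon plasmid for doxycycline-inducible expression of a DNA methylation effector in mammalian cells, catalogued as a CRISPR-type vector for epigenome editing. In bacteria it is maintained through a high-copy ColE1/pUC origin and ampicillin resistance (AmpR with its bla promoter). The backbone also carries an f1 origin and remnants of a lac cloning region. According to the depositor, the cassette integrates into the host genome by piggyBac transposition, and integrants are selected with neomycin. The feature table shows a neo coding sequence followed by an SV40 poly(A) signal. However, the piggyBac terminal repeats and the promoter driving neo were not annotated, and no Tet transactivator is listed, so that component presumably has to be supplied separately.

The payload is a single fusion open reading frame under the TRE3G promoter, a third-generation Tet-responsive promoter activated by Tet-On 3G in the presence of doxycycline. The fusion begins with mouse immunoglobulin light- and heavy-chain variable fragments that together form the scFv, followed by an HA epitope segment and superfolder GFP. Next come the mouse Dnmt3a catalytic domain fragment and a fragment of Dnmt3l, the catalytically inactive cofactor that stimulates Dnmt3a. A short SV40 large T antigen-derived segment, most likely a nuclear localisation signal, ends the fusion, and an SV40 poly(A) signal terminates the transcript.

The scFv serves as a recruitment module, although the record does not name its epitope or the partner construct that displays it. Given the CRISPR classification, the partner is presumably a targeted DNA-binding component. On induction, sfGFP fluorescence reports that the editing system has been activated, and the tethered Dnmt3a–Dnmt3L domain is used to programme de novo DNA methylation at chosen loci.
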