Features (pLannotate 1.2.2; 25 found; start..end, strand, type, name):
      1..105     -  promoter       AmpR promoter: bla
    158..586     -  rep_origin     f1 ori (sequence partly withheld): f1 bacteriophage origin of replication; arrow indicates direction of (+) strand synthesis
    591..746     -  CDS            lacZα (fragment): LacZα fragment of β-galactosidase; lacZ fragment
    748..867     +  CDS            B (fragment): PORTL_LAMBD - Experimental evidence at protein level: Swiss-Prot protein existence level 1. Forms the portal vertex of the capsid (PubMed:6228056, PubMed:6232391). This portal plays critical roles in head assembly, genome packaging, neck/tail attachment, and genome ejection (Probable). The portal protein multimerizes as a single ring-shaped homododecamer arranged around a central channel (PubMed:6232391). Binds to the terminase subunits to form the packaging machine (PubMed:7799432). From Escherichia phage lambda (Bacteriophage lambda).
   1385..1763    +  promoter       TRE3G promoter: 3rd-generation Tet-responsive promoter that can be activated by binding of Tet-On® 3G
   1794..2105    +  CDS            LV1C_MOUSE (fragment): Experimental evidence at protein level: Swiss-Prot protein existence level 1. From Mus musculus (Mouse).
   2181..2519    +  CDS            HVM37_MOUSE (fragment): Experimental evidence at protein level: Swiss-Prot protein existence level 1. From Mus musculus (Mouse).
   2520..2546    +  CDS            3xHA (fragment): three tandem HA epitope tags
   2580..2605    +  CDS            FAPα2 (fragment): fluorogen-activating protein composed of a dimer of the L5-MG single-chain antibody fragment (Szent-Gyorgyi et al., 2008) binds malachite green derivatives to produce red fluorescence
   2637..3347    +  CDS            Superfolder GFP: Superfolder GFP is a basic (constitutively fluorescent) green fluorescent protein published in 2005, derived from Aequorea victoria. It is reported to be a very rapidly-maturing weak dimer.
   3468..4370    +  CDS            Dnmt3a (fragment): DNM3A_MOUSE - Experimental evidence at protein level: Swiss-Prot protein existence level 1. Required for genome-wide de novo methylation and is essential for the establishment of DNA methylation patterns during development (PubMed:9662389, PubMed:11399089, PubMed:10555141, PubMed:11919202, PubMed:16567415, PubMed:17713477). DNA methylation is coordinated with methylation of histones (PubMed:9662389, PubMed:11399089, PubMed:10555141, PubMed:11919202, PubMed:16567415, PubMed:17713477). It modifies DNA in a non-processive manner and also methylates non-CpG sites (PubMed:9662389, PubMed:11399089,
   4455..5096    +  CDS            Dnmt3l (fragment): DNM3L_MOUSE - Experimental evidence at protein level: Swiss-Prot protein existence level 1. Catalytically inactive regulatory factor of DNA methyltransferases that can either promote or inhibit DNA methylation depending on the context (PubMed:11719692, PubMed:15318244, PubMed:15671018, PubMed:24074865). Essential for the function of DNMT3A and DNMT3B: activates DNMT3A and DNMT3B by binding to their catalytic domain (PubMed:15671018). Acts by accelerating the binding of DNA and S-adenosyl-L-methionine (AdoMet) to the methyltransferases and dissociates from the complex after DNA binding to the m
   5110..5193    +  CDS            large T antigen (fragment): large T antigen from SV40 (simian virus 40)
   5216..5337    +  polyA_signal   SV40 poly(A) signal: SV40 polyadenylation signal
   5899..6690    +  CDS            neo: KKA2_KLEPN - Also known as kan, nptII. Experimental evidence at protein level: Swiss-Prot protein existence level 1. Resistance to kanamycin, neomycin, paromomycin, ribostamycin, butirosin and gentamicin B. From Klebsiella pneumoniae.
   6714..6866    +  CDS            ble (fragment): BLE_KLEPN - Experimental evidence at protein level: Swiss-Prot protein existence level 1. Binding protein with a strong affinity to the bleomycin family of antibiotics. Binds to CL990; an antimitotic-antibiotic compound. From Klebsiella pneumoniae.
   6888..7009    +  polyA_signal   SV40 poly(A) signal: SV40 polyadenylation signal
   7027..7119    +  ncRNA          G-CSF SLDE: Accession: RF00183 - G-CSF factor stem-loop destabilising element (SLDE)
   7816..8283    +  CDS            B (fragment): PORTL_LAMBD - Experimental evidence at protein level: Swiss-Prot protein existence level 1. Forms the portal vertex of the capsid (PubMed:6228056, PubMed:6232391). This portal plays critical roles in head assembly, genome packaging, neck/tail attachment, and genome ejection (Probable). The portal protein multimerizes as a single ring-shaped homododecamer arranged around a central channel (PubMed:6232391). Binds to the terminase subunits to form the packaging machine (PubMed:7799432). From Escherichia phage lambda (Bacteriophage lambda).
   8321..8337    -  protein_bind   lac operator: The lac repressor binds to the lac operator to inhibit transcription in E. coli. This inhibition can be relieved by adding lactose or isopropyl-β-D-thiogalactopyranoside (IPTG). lac repressor encoded by lacI
   8345..8375    -  promoter       lac promoter: promoter for the E. coli lac operon
   8390..8411    -  protein_bind   CAP binding site: CAP binding activates transcription in the presence of cAMP. E. coli catabolite activator protein
   8424..8516    -  CDS            lacI (fragment): lac repressor; lacI; The lac repressor binds to the lac operator to inhibit transcription in E. coli. This inhibition can be relieved by adding lactose or isopropyl-β-D-thiogalactopyranoside (IPTG).
   8699..9287    -  rep_origin     ori: high-copy-number ColE1/pMB1/pBR322/pUC origin of replication
   9458..10318   -  CDS            AmpR: β-lactamase; bla; confers resistance to ampicillin, carbenicillin, and related antibiotics
>Addgene plasmid #235576 | pPB_TRE3G_scFV-sfGFP-Dnmt3a3lCD | addgene full sequence | sequence record 470326 | Addgene NGS Result
ACTCTTCCTTTTTCAATATTATTGAAGCATTTATCAGGGTTATTGTCTCATGAGCGGATACATATTTGAA
TGTATTTAGAAAAATAAACAAATAGGGGTTCCGCGCACATTTCCCCGAAAAGTGCCACCTAAATTGTAAG
CGTTAATATTTTGTTAAAATTCGCGTTAAATTTTTGTTAAATCAGCTCATTTTTTAACCAATAGGCCGAA
ATCGGCAAAATCCCTTATAAATCAAAAGAATAGACCGAGATAGGGT
[37 nt withheld, positions 257-293]
AAAGAACGTGGACTCCAACGTCAAAGG
[49 nt withheld, positions 321-369]
T
[91 nt withheld, positions 371-461]
G
[124 nt withheld, positions 463-586]
CCCATTCGCCATTCAGGCTGCGCAACTGTTGGGAAGGGCGATCGGTGCGGGCCTCTTCGCTATTACGCCA
GCTGGCGAAAGGGGGATGTGCTGCAAGGCGATTAAGTTGGGTAACGCCAGGGTTTTCCCAGTCACGACGT
TGTAAAACGACGGCCAGTGAGCGCGCCTCGTTCATTCACGTTTTTGAACCCGTGGAGGACGGGCAGACTC
GCGGTGCAAATGTGTTTTACAGCGTGATGGAGCAGATGAAGATGCTCGACACGCTGCAGAACACGCAGCT
AGATTAACCCTAGAAAGATAATCATATTGTGACGTACGTTAAAGATAATCATGTGTAAAATTGACGCATG
TGTTTTATCGGTCTGTATATCGAGGTTTATTTATTAATTTGAATAGATATTAAGTTTTATTATATTTACA
CTTACATACTAATAATAAATTCAACAAACAATTTATTTATGTTTATTTATTTATTAAAAAAAACAAAAAC
TCAAAATTTCTTCTATAAAGTAACAAAACTTTTATGAGGGACAGCCCCCCCCCAAAGCCCCCAGGGATGT
AATTACGTCCCTCCCCCGCTAGGGGGCAGCAGCGAGCCGCCCGGGGCTCCGCTCCGGTCCGGCGCTCCCC
CCGCATCCCCGAGCCGGCAGCGTGCGGGGACAGCCCGGGCACGGGGAAGGTGGCACGGGATCGCTTTCCT
CTGAACGCTTCTCGCTGCTCTTTGAGCCTGCAGACACCTGGGGGGATACGGGGAAAAGGCCTCCACGGCC
ACTAGTCTTTCGTCTTCAAGAATTCCTCGAGTTTACTCCCTATCAGTGATAGAGAACGTATGAAGAGTTT
ACTCCCTATCAGTGATAGAGAACGTATGCAGACTTTACTCCCTATCAGTGATAGAGAACGTATAAGGAGT
TTACTCCCTATCAGTGATAGAGAACGTATGACCAGTTTACTCCCTATCAGTGATAGAGAACGTATCTACA
GTTTACTCCCTATCAGTGATAGAGAACGTATATCCAGTTTACTCCCTATCAGTGATAGAGAACGTATAAG
CTTTAGGCGTGTACGGTGGGCGCCTATAAAAGCAGAGCTCGTTTAGTGAACCGTCAGATCGCCTGGAGCA
ATTCCACAACACTTTTGTCTTATACCAACTTTCCGTACCACTTCCTACCCTCGTAAAGGTCTAGAGCTAG
CCATGGGCCCCGACATCGTGATGACCCAGAGCCCCAGCAGCCTGAGCGCCAGCGTGGGCGACCGCGTGAC
CATCACCTGCCGCAGCAGCACCGGCGCCGTGACCACCAGCAACTACGCCAGCTGGGTGCAGGAGAAGCCC
GGCAAGCTGTTCAAGGGCCTGATCGGCGGCACCAACAACCGCGCCCCCGGCGTGCCCAGCCGCTTCAGCG
GCAGCCTGATCGGCGACAAGGCCACCCTGACCATCAGCAGCCTGCAGCCCGAGGACTTCGCCACCTACTT
CTGCGCCCTGTGGTACAGCAACCACTGGGTGTTCGGCCAGGGCACCAAGGTGGAGCTGAAGCGTGGAGGC
GGAGGTAGTGGAGGTGGAGGCTCTGGTGGGGGAGGAAGCAGTGGAGGCGGAAGTGAGGTGAAGCTGCTGG
AGAGCGGAGGCGGACTGGTGCAGCCCGGCGGATCTCTGAAGCTGAGCTGCGCCGTGAGCGGCTTCAGCCT
GACCGACTACGGCGTGAACTGGGTGCGCCAGGCCCCCGGACGCGGACTGGAGTGGATCGGTGTGATCTGG
GGCGACGGCATCACCGACTACAACAGCGCCCTGAAGGACCGCTTCATCATCAGCAAGGACAACGGCAAGA
ACACCGTGTACCTGCAGATGAGCAAGGTGCGCAGCGACGACACCGCCCTGTACTACTGCGTGACCGGCCT
GTTCGACTACTGGGGACAGGGCACCCTGGTGACCGTGAGCAGCTACCCATACGATGTTCCAGATTACGCT
GGTGGAGGCGGAGGTTCTGGGGGAGGAGGTAGTGGCGGTGGTGGTTCAGGAGGCGGCGGAAGCTTGGATC
CAGGTGGAGGTGGAAGCGGTAGCAAAGGAGAAGAACTTTTCACTGGAGTTGTCCCAATTCTTGTTGAATT
AGATGGTGATGTTAATGGGCACAAATTTTCTGTCCGTGGAGAGGGTGAAGGTGATGCTACAAACGGAAAA
CTCACCCTTAAATTTATTTGCACTACTGGAAAACTACCTGTTCCGTGGCCAACACTTGTCACTACTCTGA
CCTATGGTGTTCAATGCTTTTCCCGTTATCCGGATCACATGAAACGGCATGACTTTTTCAAGAGTGCCAT
GCCCGAAGGTTATGTACAGGAACGCACTATATCTTTCAAAGATGACGGGACCTACAAGACGCGTGCTGAA
GTCAAGTTTGAAGGTGATACCCTTGTTAATCGTATCGAGTTAAAGGGTATTGATTTTAAAGAAGATGGAA
ACATTCTTGGACACAAACTCGAGTACAACTTTAACTCACACAATGTATACATCACGGCAGACAAACAAAA
GAATGGAATCAAAGCTAACTTCAAAATTCGCCACAACGTTGAAGATGGTTCCGTTCAACTAGCAGACCAT
TATCAACAAAATACTCCAATTGGCGATGGCCCTGTCCTTTTACCAGACAACCATTACCTGTCGACACAAT
CTGTCCTTTCGAAAGATCCCAACGAAAAGCGTGACCACATGGTCCTTCTTGAGTTTGTAACTGCTGCTGG
GATTACACATGGCATGGATGAGCTCTACAAAGGTGGAGGTCGGACCGGCCCCAAGAAAAAACGCAAGGTG
GAAGATCCTAAGAAAAAGCGGAAAGTGGACGGCATTGGTAGTGGGAGCAACGGCAGCAGCGGATCCGGAG
GCGGTGGTACCAACCATGACCAGGAATTTGACCCCCCAAAGGTTTACCCACCTGTGCCAGCTGAGAAGAG
GAAGCCCATCCGCGTGCTGTCTCTCTTTGATGGGATTGCTACAGGGCTCCTGGTGCTGAAGGACCTGGGC
ATCCAAGTGGACCGCTACATTGCCTCCGAGGTGTGTGAGGACTCCATCACGGTGGGCATGGTGCGGCACC
AGGGAAAGATCATGTACGTCGGGGACGTCCGCAGCGTCACACAGAAGCATATCCAGGAGTGGGGCCCATT
CGACCTGGTGATTGGAGGCAGTCCCTGCAATGACCTCTCCATTGTCAACCCTGCCCGCAAGGGACTTTAT
GAGGGTACTGGCCGCCTCTTCTTTGAGTTCTACCGCCTCCTGCATGATGCGCGGCCCAAGGAGGGAGATG
ATCGCCCCTTCTTCTGGCTCTTTGAGAATGTGGTGGCCATGGGCGTTAGTGACAAGAGGGACATCTCGCG
ATTTCTTGAGTCTAACCCCGTGATGATTGACGCCAAAGAAGTGTCTGCTGCACACAGGGCCCGTTACTTC
TGGGGTAACCTTCCTGGCATGAACAGGCCTTTGGCATCCACTGTGAATGATAAGCTGGAGCTGCAAGAGT
GTCTGGAGCACGGCAGAATAGCCAAGTTCAGCAAAGTGAGGACCATTACCACCAGGTCAAACTCTATAAA
GCAGGGCAAAGACCAGCATTTCCCCGTCTTCATGAACGAGAAGGAGGACATCCTGTGGTGCACTGAAATG
GAAAGGGTGTTTGGCTTCCCCGTCCACTACACAGACGTCTCCAACATGAGCCGCTTGGCGAGGCAGAGAC
TGCTGGGCCGATCGTGGAGCGTGCCGGTCATCCGCCACCTCTTCGCTCCGCTGAAGGAATATTTTGCTTG
TGTGTCTAGCGGCAATAGTAACGCTAACAGCCGCGGGCCGAGCTTCAGCAGCGGCCTGGTGCCGTTAAGC
TTGCGCGGCAGCCATATGGGCCCTATGGAGATATACAAGACAGTGTCTGCATGGAAGAGACAGCCAGTGC
GGGTACTGAGCCTTTTTAGAAATATTGATAAAGTACTAAAGAGTTTGGGCTTTTTAGAAAGCGGTTCTGG
TTCTGGGGGAGGAACGCTGAAGTACGTGGAAGATGTCACAAATGTCGTGAGGAGAGACGTGGAGAAATGG
GGCCCCTTTGACCTGGTGTACGGCTCGACGCAGCCCCTAGGCAGCTCCTGTGATCGCTGTCCCGGCTGGT
ACATGTTCCAGTTCCACCGGATCCTGCAGTATGCGCTGCCTCGCCAGGAGAGTCAGCGGCCCTTCTTCTG
GATATTCATGGACAATCTGCTGCTGACTGAGGATGACCAAGAGACAACTACCCGCTTCCTTCAGACAGAG
GCTGTGACCCTCCAGGATGTCCGTGGCAGGGACTACCAGAATGCTATGCGGGTGTGGAGCAACATTCCAG
GGCTGAAGAGCAAGCATGCGCCCCTGACCCCAAAGGAAGAAGAGTATCTGCAAGCCCAAGTCAGAAGCAG
GAGCAAGCTGGACGCCCCGAAAGTTGACCTCCTGGTGAAGAACTGCCTTCTCCCGCTGAGAGAGTACTTC
AAGTATTTTTCTCAAAACTCACTTCCTCTTTAGGGTACCAAAAGATCATAATCAGCCATATCACATCTGT
AGAGGTTTTACTTGCTTTAAAAAACCTCCCACACCTCCCCCTGAACCTGAAACATAAAATGAATGCAATT
GTTGTTGTTAACTTGTTTATTGCAGCTTATAATGGTTACAAATAAAGCAATAGCATCACAAATTTCACAA
ATAAAGCATTTTTTTCACTGCATTCTAGTTGTGGTTTGTCCAAACTCATCAATGTATCTTATCATGTCTC
ATATGGCCTTCTGCAGGAGCGTACAGAACCCAGGGCCCTGGCACCCGTGCAGACCCTGGCCCACCCCACC
TGGGCGCTCAGTGCCCAAGAGATGTCCACACCTAGGATGTCCCGCGGTGGGTGGGGGGCCCGAGAGACGG
GCAGGCCGGGGGCAGGCCTGGCCATGCGGGGCCGAACCGGGCACTGCCCAGCGTGGGGCGCGGGGGCCAC
GGCGCGCGCCCCCAGCCCCCGGGCCCAGCACCCCAAGGCGGCCAACGCCAAAACTCTCCCTCCTCCTCTT
CCTCAATCTCGCTCTCGCTCTTTTTTTTTTTCGCAAAAGGAGGGGAGAGGGGGTAAAAAAATGCTGCACT
GTGCGGCGAAGCCGGTGAGTGAGCGGCGCGGGGCCAATCAGCGTGCGCCGTTCCGAAAGTTGCCTTTTAT
GGCTCGAGCGGCCGCGGCGGCGCCCTATAAAACCCAGCGGCGCGACGCGCCACCACCGCCGAGACCGCGT
CCGCCCCGCGAGCACAGAGCCTCGCCTTTGCCGATCCTCTAGAGTCGAGATCCGCCGCCACCATGATTGA
ACAAGATGGATTGCACGCAGGTTCTCCGGCCGCTTGGGTGGAGAGGCTATTCGGCTATGACTGGGCACAA
CAGACAATCGGCTGCTCTGATGCCGCCGTGTTCCGGCTGTCAGCGCAGGGGCGCCCGGTTCTTTTTGTCA
AGACCGACCTGTCCGGTGCCCTGAATGAACTGCAGGACGAGGCAGCGCGGCTATCGTGGCTGGCCACGAC
GGGCGTTCCTTGCGCAGCTGTGCTCGACGTTGTCACTGAAGCGGGAAGGGACTGGCTGCTATTGGGCGAA
GTGCCGGGGCAGGATCTCCTGTCATCTCACCTTGCTCCTGCCGAGAAAGTATCCATCATGGCTGATGCAA
TGCGGCGGCTGCATACGCTTGATCCGGCTACCTGCCCATTCGACCACCAAGCGAAACATCGCATCGAGCG
AGCACGTACTCGGATGGAAGCCGGTCTTGTCGATCAGGATGATCTGGACGAAGAGCATCAGGGGCTCGCG
CCAGCCGAACTGTTCGCCAGGCTCAAGGCGCGCATGCCCGACGGCGAGGATCTCGTCGTGACCCATGGCG
ATGCCTGCTTGCCGAATATCATGGTGGAAAATGGCCGCTTTTCTGGATTCATCGACTGTGGCCGGCTGGG
TGTGGCGGACCGCTATCAGGACATAGCGTTGGCTACCCGTGATATTGCTGAAGAGCTTGGCGGCGAATGG
GCTGACCGCTTCCTCGTGCTTTACGGTATCGCCGCTCCCGATTCGCAGCGCATCGCCTTCTATCGCCTTC
TTGACGAGTTCTTCTGAGCGGGACTCTGGGGTTCGAAATGACCGACCAAGCGACGCCCAACCTGCCATCA
CGAGATTTCGATTCCACCGCCGCCTTCTATGAAAGGTTGGGCTTCGGAATCGTTTTCCGGGACGCCGGCT
GGATGATCCTCCAGCGCGGGGATCTCATGCTGGAGTTCTTCGCCCACCCCCCGGATCTAAGCTCTAGAGT
TAACTTGTTTATTGCAGCTTATAATGGTTACAAATAAAGCAATAGCATCACAAATTTCACAAATAAAGCA
TTTTTTTCACTGCATTCTAGTTGTGGTTTGTCCAAACTCATCAATGTATCTTATCATGTCTGGAATTGAC
TCAAATGATGTCAATTAGTCTATCAGAAGCTCATCTGGTCTCCCTTCCGGGGGACAAGACATCCCTGTTT
AATATTTAAACAGCAGTGTTCCCAAACTGGGTTCTTATATCCCTTGCTCTGGTCAACCAGGTTGCAGGGT
TTCCTGTCCTCACAGGAACGAAGTCCCTAAAGAAACAGTGGCAGCCAGGTTTAGCCCCGGAATTGACTGG
ATTCCTTTTTTAGGGCCCATTGGTATGGCTTTTTCCCCGTATCCCCCCAGGTGTCTGCAGGCTCAAAGAG
CAGCGAGAAGCGTTCAGAGGAAAGCGATCCCGTGCCACCTTCCCCGTGCCCGGGCTGTCCCCGCACGCTG
CCGGCTCGGGGATGCGGGGGGAGCGCCGGACCGGAGCGGAGCCCCGGGCGGCTCGCTGCTGCCCCCTAGC
GGGGGAGGGACGTAATTACATCCCTGGGGGCTTTGGGGGGGGGCTGTCCCTGATATCTATAACAAGAAAA
TATATATATAATAAGTTATCACGTAAGTAGAACATGAAATAACAATATAATTATCGTATGAGTTAAATCT
TAAAAGTCACGTAAAAGATAATCATGCGTCATTTTGACTCACGCGGTCGTTATAGTTCAAAATCAGTGAC
ACTTACCGCATTGACAAGCACGCCTCACGGGAGCTCCAAGCGGCGACTGAGATGTCCTAAATGCACAGCG
ACGGATTCGCGCTATTTAGAAAGAGAGAGCAATATTTCAAGAATGCATGCGTCAATTTTACGCAGACTAT
CTTTCTAGGGTTAATCTAGCTGCATCAGGATCATATCGTCGGGTCTTTTTTCCGGCTCAGTCATCGCCCA
AGCTGGCGCTATCTGGGCATCGGGGAGGAAGAAGCCCGTGCCTTTTCCCGCGAGGTTGAAGCGGCATGGA
AAGAGTTTGCCGAGGATGACTGCTGCTGCATTGACGTTGAGCGAAAACGCACGTTTACCATGATGATTCG
GGAAGGTGTGGCCATGCACGCCTTTAACGGTGAACTGTTCGTTCAGGCCACCTGGGATACCAGTTCGTCG
CGGCTTTTCCGGACACAGTTCCGGATGGTCAGCCCGAAGCGCATCAGCAACCCGAACAATACCGGCGACA
GCCGGAACTGCCGTGCCGGTGTGCAGATTAATGACAGCGGTGCGGCGCTGGGATATTACGTCAGCGAGGA
CGGGTATCCTGGCTGGATGCCGCAGAAATGGACATGGATACCCCGTGAGTTACCCGGCGGGCGCGCTTGG
CGTAATCATGGTCATAGCTGTTTCCTGTGTGAAATTGTTATCCGCTCACAATTCCACACAACATACGAGC
CGGAAGCATAAAGTGTAAAGCCTGGGGTGCCTAATGAGTGAGCTAACTCACATTAATTGCGTTGCGCTCA
CTGCCCGCTTTCCAGTCGGGAAACCTGTCGTGCCAGCTGCATTAATGAATCGGCCAACGCGCGGGGAGAG
GCGGTTTGCGTATTGGGCGCTCTTCCGCTTCCTCGCTCACTGACTCGCTGCGCTCGGTCGTTCGGCTGCG
GCGAGCGGTATCAGCTCACTCAAAGGCGGTAATACGGTTATCCACAGAATCAGGGGATAACGCAGGAAAG
AACATGTGAGCAAAAGGCCAGCAAAAGGCCAGGAACCGTAAAAAGGCCGCGTTGCTGGCGTTTTTCCATA
GGCTCCGCCCCCCTGACGAGCATCACAAAAATCGACGCTCAAGTCAGAGGTGGCGAAACCCGACAGGACT
ATAAAGATACCAGGCGTTTCCCCCTGGAAGCTCCCTCGTGCGCTCTCCTGTTCCGACCCTGCCGCTTACC
GGATACCTGTCCGCCTTTCTCCCTTCGGGAAGCGTGGCGCTTTCTCATAGCTCACGCTGTAGGTATCTCA
GTTCGGTGTAGGTCGTTCGCTCCAAGCTGGGCTGTGTGCACGAACCCCCCGTTCAGCCCGACCGCTGCGC
CTTATCCGGTAACTATCGTCTTGAGTCCAACCCGGTAAGACACGACTTATCGCCACTGGCAGCAGCCACT
GGTAACAGGATTAGCAGAGCGAGGTATGTAGGCGGTGCTACAGAGTTCTTGAAGTGGTGGCCTAACTACG
GCTACACTAGAAGAACAGTATTTGGTATCTGCGCTCTGCTGAAGCCAGTTACCTTCGGAAAAAGAGTTGG
TAGCTCTTGATCCGGCAAACAAACCACCGCTGGTAGCGGTGGTTTTTTTGTTTGCAAGCAGCAGATTACG
CGCAGAAAAAAAGGATCTCAAGAAGATCCTTTGATCTTTTCTACGGGGTCTGACGCTCAGTGGAACGAAA
ACTCACGTTAAGGGATTTTGGTCATGAGATTATCAAAAAGGATCTTCACCTAGATCCTTTTAAATTAAAA
ATGAAGTTTTAAATCAATCTAAAGTATATATGAGTAAACTTGGTCTGACAGTTACCAATGCTTAATCAGT
GAGGCACCTATCTCAGCGATCTGTCTATTTCGTTCATCCATAGTTGCCTGACTCCCCGTCGTGTAGATAA
CTACGATACGGGAGGGCTTACCATCTGGCCCCAGTGCTGCAATGATACCGCGAGACCCACGCTCACCGGC
TCCAGATTTATCAGCAATAAACCAGCCAGCCGGAAGGGCCGAGCGCAGAAGTGGTCCTGCAACTTTATCC
GCCTCCATCCAGTCTATTAATTGTTGCCGGGAAGCTAGAGTAAGTAGTTCGCCAGTTAATAGTTTGCGCA
ACGTTGTTGCCATTGCTACAGGCATCGTGGTGTCACGCTCGTCGTTTGGTATGGCTTCATTCAGCTCCGG
TTCCCAACGATCAAGGCGAGTTACATGATCCCCCATGTTGTGCAAAAAAGCGGTTAGCTCCTTCGGTCCT
CCGATCGTTGTCAGAAGTAAGTTGGCCGCAGTGTTATCACTCATGGTTATGGCAGCACTGCATAATTCTC
TTACTGTCATGCCATCCGTAAGATGCTTTTCTGTGACTGGTGAGTACTCAACCAAGTCATTCTGAGAATA
GTGTATGCGGCGACCGAGTTGCTCTTGCCCGGCGTCAATACGGGATAATACCGCGCCACATAGCAGAACT
TTAAAAGTGCTCATCATTGGAAAACGTTCTTCGGGGCGAAAACTCTCAAGGATCTTACCGCTGTTGAGAT
CCAGTTCGATGTAACCCACTCGTGCACCCAACTGATCTTCAGCATCTTTTACTTTCACCAGCGTTTCTGG
GTGAGCAAAAACAGGAAGGCAAAATGCCGCAAAAAAGGGAATAAGGGCGACACGGAAATGTTGAATACTC
AT
